Addgene plasmid #13279: pGEX-4T1-14-3-3 epsilon GST
Depositing lab: Michael Yaffe. Depositing organization: Massachusetts Institute of Technology. Publication: The structural basis for 14-3-3:phosphopeptide binding specificity. Yaffe MB, Rittinger K, Volinia S, Caron PR, Aitken A, Leffers H, Gamblin SJ, Smerdon SJ, Cantley LC. Cell. 1997 Dec 26. 91(7):961-71. 10.1016/S0092-8674(00)80487-0 PubMed 9428519.
Backbone
  Vector backbone: pGEX-4T1
  Backbone manufacturer: Amersham
  Backbone size w/o insert (bp): 4969
  Vector type: Bacterial Expression
Growth in bacteria
  Bacterial resistance: Ampicillin, 100 μg/mL
  Growth temperature: 37°C
  Growth strain: DH5alpha
  Copy number: High Copy
Gene/Insert
  Gene/Insert name: 14-3-3 epsilon
  Species: R. norvegicus (rat)
  Entrez Gene: Ywhae (a.k.a. 14-3-3e)
  Tag / fusion protein: GST (N terminal on backbone)
  Cloning method: Restriction Enzyme; 5′ cloning site BamHI (not destroyed); 3′ cloning site SmaI (destroyed during cloning)
  Sequencing primers: 5′ pGEX
Terms and licenses: Academic/Nonprofit Terms; Industry Terms: Not Available to Industry
Depositor comments: Insert from epsilon-MBP cloned into BamHI and SmaI (which is now lost).
How to cite: pGEX-4T1-14-3-3 epsilon GST was a gift from Michael Yaffe (Addgene plasmid # 13279 ; http://n2t.net/addgene:13279 ; RRID:Addgene_13279)
