[The description below was written by a language model from this plasmid's Addgene catalogue record and pLannotate feature annotations shown in this document.]
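Description:
pGEX-4T1-14-3-3 epsilon GST is a bacterial expression plasmid built on the commercial pGEX-4T1 backbone for producing rat 14-3-3 epsilon (Ywhae) as a fusion to an N-terminal glutathione S-transferase tag. It is maintained in E. coli through a ColE1/pMB1-type origin recorded as high copy, with selection by the β-lactamase (AmpR) gene conferring ampicillin resistance. The sequenced plasmid is 5,739 nt, consistent with the stated 4,969 bp backbone plus an insert of roughly 0.77 kb. Short fragments of bom and rop from pBR322, and a lacZα segment downstream of lacI with its own lac promoter and operator, are backbone remnants rather than functional payload.

Expression is driven by the tac promoter, a strong trp/lac hybrid, followed by a lac operator. The plasmid also carries lacI with its own promoter, so the repressor keeps transcription off until it is relieved by IPTG. Downstream lies the Schistosoma japonicum GST coding sequence, followed after a short linker by the 14-3-3 epsilon open reading frame. The annotation tool matched this insert to the chicken YWHAE protein entry, which most likely reflects the high conservation of this protein, since the catalogue gives rat as the species. The insert was transferred from an earlier epsilon-MBP construct into the BamHI and SmaI sites, with BamHI retained and SmaI lost.

14-3-3 proteins are adapters that bind phosphoserine- or phosphothreonine-containing motifs in many signalling partners. A GST fusion of this kind allows glutathione-affinity purification of recombinant protein and is suited to pull-down and binding assays. This fits the associated study on the structural basis of 14-3-3 phosphopeptide binding specificity.
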