Features (pLannotate 1.2.2; 17 found; start..end, strand, type, name):
      5..56      -  misc_feature   bom (fragment): basis of mobility region from pBR322
     63..140     +  promoter       lacI promoter: lacI
    141..1223    +  CDS            lacI: lac repressor; lacI; The lac repressor binds to the lac operator to inhibit transcription in E. coli. This inhibition can be relieved by adding lactose or isopropyl-β-D-thiogalactopyranoside (IPTG).
   1236..1257    +  protein_bind   CAP binding site: CAP binding activates transcription in the presence of cAMP. E. coli catabolite activator protein
   1272..1302    +  promoter       lac promoter: promoter for the E. coli lac operon
   1310..1326    +  protein_bind   lac operator: The lac repressor binds to the lac operator to inhibit transcription in E. coli. This inhibition can be relieved by adding lactose or isopropyl-β-D-thiogalactopyranoside (IPTG). lac repressor encoded by lacI
   1346..1519    +  CDS            lacZα: LacZα fragment of β-galactosidase; lacZ fragment
   1783..1899    -  CDS            yciV (fragment): RNAAM_ECOLI - Also known as trpH From Escherichia coli (strain K12).
   1975..2003    +  promoter       tac promoter: strong E. coli promoter; hybrid between the trp and lac UV5 promoters
   2011..2027    +  protein_bind   lac operator: The lac repressor binds to the lac operator to inhibit transcription in E. coli. This inhibition can be relieved by adding lactose or isopropyl-β-D-thiogalactopyranoside (IPTG). lac repressor encoded by lacI
   2050..2703    +  CDS            GST26_SCHJA: Experimental evidence at protein level: Swiss-Prot protein existence level 1. GST isoenzymes appear to play a central role in the parasite detoxification system. Other functions are also suspected including a role in increasing the solubility of haematin in the parasite gut. From Schistosoma japonicum (Blood fluke).
   2731..3495    +  CDS            YWHAE: 1433E_CHICK - Experimental evidence at protein level: Swiss-Prot protein existence level 1. Adapter protein implicated in the regulation of a large spectrum of both general and specialized signaling pathways. Binds to a large number of partners, usually by recognition of a phosphoserine or phosphothreonine motif. Binding generally results in the modulation of the activity of the binding partner. From Gallus gallus (Chicken).
   3548..3587    +  CDS            rop (fragment): Rop protein, which maintains plasmids at low copy number; rop
   3689..3729    +  misc_feature   bom (fragment): basis of mobility region from pBR322
   3834..3938    +  promoter       AmpR promoter: bla
   3939..4799    +  CDS            AmpR: β-lactamase; bla; confers resistance to ampicillin, carbenicillin, and related antibiotics
   4970..5558    +  rep_origin     ori: high-copy-number ColE1/pMB1/pBR322/pUC origin of replication
>Addgene plasmid #13279 | pGEX-4T1-14-3-3 epsilon GST | addgene full sequence | sequence record 142446 | Addgene NGS result
AGCGCCTGATGCGGTATTTTCTCCTTACGCATCTGTGCGGTATTTCACACCGCATAAATTCCGACACCAT
CGAATGGCGCAAAACCTTTCGCGGTATGGCATGATAGCGCCCGGAAGAGAGTCAATTCAGGGTGGTGAAT
GTGAAACCAGTAACGTTATACGATGTCGCAGAGTATGCCGGTGTCTCTTATCAGACCGTTTCCCGCGTGG
TGAACCAGGCCAGCCACGTTTCTGCGAAAACGCGGGAAAAAGTGGAAGCGGCGATGGCGGAGCTGAATTA
CATTCCCAACCGCGTGGCACAACAACTGGCGGGCAAACAGTCGTTGCTGATTGGCGTTGCCACCTCCAGT
CTGGCCCTGCACGCGCCGTCGCAAATTGTCGCGGCGATTAAATCTCGCGCCGATCAACTGGGTGCCAGCG
TGGTGGTGTCGATGGTAGAACGAAGCGGCGTCGAAGCCTGTAAAGCGGCGGTGCACAATCTTCTCGCGCA
ACGCGTCAGTGGGCTGATCATTAACTATCCGCTGGATGACCAGGATGCCATTGCTGTGGAAGCTGCCTGC
ACTAATGTTCCGGCGTTATTTCTTGATGTCTCTGACCAGACACCCATCAACAGTATTATTTTCTCCCATG
AAGACGGTACGCGACTGGGCGTGGAGCATCTGGTCGCATTGGGTCACCAGCAAATCGCGCTGTTAGCGGG
CCCATTAAGTTCTGTCTCGGCGCGTCTGCGTCTGGCTGGCTGGCATAAATATCTCACTCGCAATCAAATT
CAGCCGATAGCGGAACGGGAAGGCGACTGGAGTGCCATGTCCGGTTTTCAACAAACCATGCAAATGCTGA
ATGAGGGCATCGTTCCCACTGCGATGCTGGTTGCCAACGATCAGATGGCGCTGGGCGCAATGCGCGCCAT
TACCGAGTCCGGGCTGCGCGTTGGTGCGGATATCTCGGTAGTGGGATACGACGATACCGAAGACAGCTCA
TGTTATATCCCGCCGTTAACCACCATCAAACAGGATTTTCGCCTGCTGGGGCAAACCAGCGTGGACCGCT
TGCTGCAACTCTCTCAGGGCCAGGCGGTGAAGGGCAATCAGCTGTTGCCCGTCTCACTGGTGAAAAGAAA
AACCACCCTGGCGCCCAATACGCAAACCGCCTCTCCCCGCGCGTTGGCCGATTCATTAATGCAGCTGGCA
CGACAGGTTTCCCGACTGGAAAGCGGGCAGTGAGCGCAACGCAATTAATGTAAGTTAGCTCACTCATTAG
GCACCCCAGGCTTTACACTTTATGCTTCCGGCTCGTATGTTGTGTGGAATTGTGAGCGGATAACAATTTC
ACACAGGAAACAGCTATGACCATGATTACGGATTCACTGGCCGTCGTTTTACAACGTCGTGACTGGGAAA
ACCCTGGCGTTACCCAACTTAATCGCCTTGCAGCACATCCCCCTTTCGCCAGCTGGCGTAATAGCGAAGA
GGCCCGCACCGATCGCCCTTCCCAACAGTTGCGCAGCCTGAATGGCGAATGGCGCTTTGCCTGGTTTCCG
GCACCAGAAGCGGTGCCGGAAAGCTGGCTGGAGTGCGATCTTCCTGAGGCCGATACTGTCGTCGTCCCCT
CAAACTGGCAGATGCACGGTTACGATGCGCCCATCTACACCAACGTGACCTATCCCATTACGGTCAATCC
GCCGTTTGTTCCCACGGAGAATCCGACGGGTTGTTACTCGCTCACATTTAATGTTGATGAAAGCTGGCTA
CAGGAAGGCCAGACGCGAATTATTTTTGATGGCGTTGGAATTAGCTTATCGACTGCACGGTGCACCAATG
CTTCTGGCGTCAGGCAGCCATCGGAAGCTGTGGTATGGCTGTGCAGGTCGTAAATCACTGCATAATTCGT
GTCGCTCAAGGCGCACTCCCGTTCTGGATAATGTTTTTTGCGCCGACATCATAACGGTTCTGGCAAATAT
TCTGAAATGAGCTGTTGACAATTAATCATCGGCTCGTATAATGTGTGGAATTGTGAGCGGATAACAATTT
CACACAGGAAACAGTATTCATGTCCCCTATACTAGGTTATTGGAAAATTAAGGGCCTTGTGCAACCCACT
CGACTTCTTTTGGAATATCTTGAAGAAAAATATGAAGAGCATTTGTATGAGCGCGATGAAGGTGATAAAT
GGCGAAACAAAAAGTTTGAATTGGGTTTGGAGTTTCCCAATCTTCCTTATTATATTGATGGTGATGTTAA
ATTAACACAGTCTATGGCCATCATACGTTATATAGCTGACAAGCACAACATGTTGGGTGGTTGTCCAAAA
GAGCGTGCAGAGATTTCAATGCTTGAAGGAGCGGTTTTGGATATTAGATACGGTGTTTCGAGAATTGCAT
ATAGTAAAGACTTTGAAACTCTCAAAGTTGATTTTCTTAGCAAGCTACCTGAAATGCTGAAAATGTTCGA
AGATCGTTTATGTCATAAAACATATTTAAATGGTGATCATGTAACCCATCCTGACTTCATGTTGTATGAC
GCTCTTGATGTTGTTTTATACATGGACCCAATGTGCCTGGATGCGTTCCCAAAATTAGTTTGTTTTAAAA
AACGTATTGAAGCTATCCCACAAATTGATAAGTACTTGAAATCCAGCAAGTATATAGCATGGCCTTTGCA
GGGCTGGCAAGCCACGTTTGGTGGTGGCGACCATCCTCCAAAATCGGATCTGGTTCCGCGTGGATCCACC
ATGGATGATCGGGAGGATCTGGTGTACCAGGCGAAGCTGGCAGAGCAGGCCGAGCGATACGACGAAATGG
TGGAATCAATGAAGAAAGTAGCAGGAATGGACGTGGAGCTGACAGTTGAAGAACGAAACCTTTTATCTGT
TGCATATAAAAATGTGATTGGAGCCAGAAGAGCATCCTGGAGAATAATCAGCAGCATTGAACAGAAGGAA
GAAAACAAGGGAGGAGAGGACAAATTAAAGATGATTCGGGAGTACCGGCAAATGGTTGAAACTGAGCTCA
AGTTAATCTGTTGTGACATTCTGGATGTACTGGACAAGCACCTCATTCCAGCAGCTAACACTGGCGAGTC
CAAGGTTTTCTATTATAAAATGAAAGGGGACTACCACAGGTATCTGGCTGAGTTTGCCACAGGAAACGAC
AGGAAGGAGGCAGCAGAGAACAGCCTTGTGGCTTACAAAGCTGCTAGTGACATTGCGATGACAGAACTTC
CTCCAACGCACCCCATTCGTTTAGGTCTTGCTCTCAACTTTTCCGTATTCTACTATGAAATTCTTAATTC
CCCCGACCGTGCCTGCAGGTTGGCAAAAGCAGCTTTTGATGACGCAATTGCAGAACTGGACACGCTGAGT
GAAGAAAGCTATAAGGACTCCACACTCATCATGCAGCTGCTACGTGATAACCTGACGCTGTGGACCTCAG
ACATGCAGGGCGATGGTGAAGAGCAGAATAAAGAAGCGCTGCAGGATGTGGAAGATGAGAATCAGTGATC
TAGAGTTCGGGTCGACTCGAGCGGCCGCATCGTGACTGACTGACGATCTGCCTCGCGCGTTTCGGTGATG
ACGGTGAAAACCTCTGACACATGCAGCTCCCGGAGACGGTCACAGCTTGTCTGTAAGCGGATGCCGGGAG
CAGACAAGCCCGTCAGGGCGCGTCAGCGGGTGTTGGCGGGTGTCGGGGCGCAGCCATGACCCAGTCACGT
AGCGATAGCGGAGTGTATAATTCTTGAAGACGAAAGGGCCTCGTGATACGCCTATTTTTATAGGTTAATG
TCATGATAATAATGGTTTCTTAGACGTCAGGTGGCACTTTTCGGGGAAATGTGCGCGGAACCCCTATTTG
TTTATTTTTCTAAATACATTCAAATATGTATCCGCTCATGAGACAATAACCCTGATAAATGCTTCAATAA
TATTGAAAAAGGAAGAGTATGAGTATTCAACATTTCCGTGTCGCCCTTATTCCCTTTTTTGCGGCATTTT
GCCTTCCTGTTTTTGCTCACCCAGAAACGCTGGTGAAAGTAAAAGATGCTGAAGATCAGTTGGGTGCACG
AGTGGGTTACATCGAACTGGATCTCAACAGCGGTAAGATCCTTGAGAGTTTTCGCCCCGAAGAACGTTTT
CCAATGATGAGCACTTTTAAAGTTCTGCTATGTGGCGCGGTATTATCCCGTGTTGACGCCGGGCAAGAGC
AACTCGGTCGCCGCATACACTATTCTCAGAATGACTTGGTTGAGTACTCACCAGTCACAGAAAAGCATCT
TACGGATGGCATGACAGTAAGAGAATTATGCAGTGCTGCCATAACCATGAGTGATAACACTGCGGCCAAC
TTACTTCTGACAACGATCGGAGGACCGAAGGAGCTAACCGCTTTTTTGCACAACATGGGGGATCATGTAA
CTCGCCTTGATCGTTGGGAACCGGAGCTGAATGAAGCCATACCAAACGACGAGCGTGACACCACGATGCC
TGCAGCAATGGCAACAACGTTGCGCAAACTATTAACTGGCGAACTACTTACTCTAGCTTCCCGGCAACAA
TTAATAGACTGGATGGAGGCGGATAAAGTTGCAGGACCACTTCTGCGCTCGGCCCTTCCGGCTGGCTGGT
TTATTGCTGATAAATCTGGAGCCGGTGAGCGTGGGTCTCGCGGTATCATTGCAGCACTGGGGCCAGATGG
TAAGCCCTCCCGTATCGTAGTTATCTACACGACGGGGAGTCAGGCAACTATGGATGAACGAAATAGACAG
ATCGCTGAGATAGGTGCCTCACTGATTAAGCATTGGTAACTGTCAGACCAAGTTTACTCATATATACTTT
AGATTGATTTAAAACTTCATTTTTAATTTAAAAGGATCTAGGTGAAGATCCTTTTTGATAATCTCATGAC
CAAAATCCCTTAACGTGAGTTTTCGTTCCACTGAGCGTCAGACCCCGTAGAAAAGATCAAAGGATCTTCT
TGAGATCCTTTTTTTCTGCGCGTAATCTGCTGCTTGCAAACAAAAAAACCACCGCTACCAGCGGTGGTTT
GTTTGCCGGATCAAGAGCTACCAACTCTTTTTCCGAAGGTAACTGGCTTCAGCAGAGCGCAGATACCAAA
TACTGTCCTTCTAGTGTAGCCGTAGTTAGGCCACCACTTCAAGAACTCTGTAGCACCGCCTACATACCTC
GCTCTGCTAATCCTGTTACCAGTGGCTGCTGCCAGTGGCGATAAGTCGTGTCTTACCGGGTTGGACTCAA
GACGATAGTTACCGGATAAGGCGCAGCGGTCGGGCTGAACGGGGGGTTCGTGCACACAGCCCAGCTTGGA
GCGAACGACCTACACCGAACTGAGATACCTACAGCGTGAGCTATGAGAAAGCGCCACGCTTCCCGAAGGG
AGAAAGGCGGACAGGTATCCGGTAAGCGGCAGGGTCGGAACAGGAGAGCGCACGAGGGAGCTTCCAGGGG
GAAACGCCTGGTATCTTTATAGTCCTGTCGGGTTTCGCCACCTCTGACTTGAGCGTCGATTTTTGTGATG
CTCGTCAGGGGGGCGGAGCCTATGGAAAAACGCCAGCAACGCGGCCTTTTTACGGTTCCTGGCCTTTTGC
TGGCCTTTTGCTCACATGTTCTTTCCTGCGTTATCCCCTGATTCTGTGGATAACCGTATTACCGCCTTTG
AGTGAGCTGATACCGCTCGCCGCAGCCGAACGACCGAGCGCAGCGAGTCAGTGAGCGAGGAAGCGGAAG
