>Addgene plasmid #13279 | pGEX-4T1-14-3-3 epsilon GST | addgene partial sequence | sequence record 19649 | 13279 with pGEX5'
CTGGTTCCGCGTGGATCCCCATGGATGATCGGGAGGATCTGGTGTACCAGGCGAAGCTGGCAGAGCAGGC
CGAGCGATACGACGAAATGGTGGAATCAATGAAGAAAGTAGCAGGAATGGACGTGGAGCTGACAGTTGAA
GAACGAAACCTTTTATCTGTTGCATATAAAAATGTGATTGGAGCCAGAAGAGCATCCTGGAGAATAATCA
GCAGCATTGAACAGAAGGAAGAAAACAAGGGAGGAGAGGACAAATTAAAGATGATTCGGGAGTACCGGCA
AATGGTTGAAACTGAGCTCAAGTTAATCTGTTGTGACATTCTGGATGTACTGGACAAGCACCTCATTCCA
GCAGCTAACACTGGCGAGTCCAAGGTTTTCTATTATAAAATGAAAGGGGACTACCACAGGTATCTGGCTG
AGTTTGCCACAGGAAACGACAGGAAGGAGGCAGCAGAGAACAGCCTTGTGGCTTACAAAGCTGCTAGTGA
CATTGCGATGACAGAACTTCCTCCAACGCACCCCATTCGTTTAGGTCTTGCTCTCAACTTTTCCGTATTC
TACTATGAGATTCTTAATTCCCCCGACCGTGCCTGCAGGTTGGCAAAAGCAGCTTTTGATGACGCAATTG
CA
