>Addgene plasmid #13279 | pGEX-4T1-14-3-3 epsilon GST | addgene partial sequence | sequence record 42821 | Ywhae-R 5'-GCTCTTCTGGCTCCAATCAC-3'
ACTGTCAGCTCCACGTCCATTCCTGCTACTTTCTTCATTGATTCCACCATTTCGTCGTATCGCTCGGCCT
GCTCTGCCAGCTTCGCCTGGTACACCAGATCCTCCCGATCATCCATGGTGGATCCACGCGGAACCAGATC
CGATTTTGGAGGATGGTCGCCACCACCAAACGTGGCTTGCCAGCCCTGCAAAGGCCATGCTATATACTTG
CTGGATTTCAAGTACTTATCAATTTGTGGGATAGCTTCAATACGTTTTTTAAAACAAACTAATTTTGGGA
ACGCATCCAGGCACATTGGGTCCATGTATAAAACAACATCAAGAGCGTCATACAACATGAAGTCAGGATG
GGTTACATGATCACCATTTAAATATGTTTTATGACATAAACGATCTTCGAACATTTTCAGCATTTCAGGT
AGCTTGCTAAGAAAATCAACTTTGAGAGTTTCAAAGTCTTTACTATATGCAATTCTCGAAACACCGTATC
TAATATCCAAAACCGCTCCTTCAAGCATTGAAATCTCTGCACGCTCTTTTGGACAACCACCCAACATGTT
GTGCTTGTCAGCTATATAACGTATGATGGCCATAGACTGTGTTAATTTAACATCACCATCAATATAATAA
GGAAGATTGGGAAACTCCAAACCCAATTCAAACTTTTTGTTTCGCCATTTATCACCTTCATCGCGCTCAT
ACAAATGCTCTTCATATTTTTCTTCAAGATATTCCAAAAGAAGTCGAGTGGGTTGCACAAGGCCCTTAAT
TTTCCAATAACCTAGTATAGGGGACATGAATACTGTTTCCTGTGTGAAATTGTTATCCGCTCACAATTCC
ACACATTATACGAGCCGATGATTAATTGTCAACAGCTCATTTCA
